>Addgene plasmid #53303 | NELFE-mOrange pHis-// | depositor full sequence | sequence record 82997 | NELFE-mOrange pHis-// sequence 7137 bps
TGGCGAATGGG
[124 nt withheld, positions 12-135]
C
[91 nt withheld, positions 137-227]
A
[49 nt withheld, positions 229-277]
CCTTTGACGTTGGAGTCCACGTTCTTT
[37 nt withheld, positions 305-341]
ACCCTATCTCGGTCTATTCTTTTGATTTATAAGGGATTTTGCCGATTTCGGCCTATTGGTTAAAAAATGA
GCTGATTTAACAAAAATTTAACGCGAATTTTAACAAAATATTAACGTTTACAATTTCAGGTGGCACTTTT
CGGGGAAATGTGCGCGGAACCCCTATTTGTTTATTTTTCTAAATACATTCAAATATGTATCCGCTCATGA
GACAATAACCCTGATAAATGCTTCAATAATATTGAAAAAGGAAGAGTATGAGTATTCAACATTTCCGTGT
CGCCCTTATTCCCTTTTTTGCGGCATTTTGCCTTCCTGTTTTTGCTCACCCAGAAACGCTGGTGAAAGTA
AAAGATGCTGAAGATCAGTTGGGTGCACGAGTGGGTTACATCGAACTGGATCTCAACAGCGGTAAGATCC
TTGAGAGTTTTCGCCCCGAAGAACGTTTTCCAATGATGAGCACTTTTAAAGTTCTGCTATGTGGCGCGGT
ATTATCCCGTATTGACGCCGGGCAAGAGCAACTCGGTCGCCGCATACACTATTCTCAGAATGACTTGGTT
GAGTACTCACCAGTCACAGAAAAGCATCTTACGGATGGCATGACAGTAAGAGAATTATGCAGTGCTGCCA
TAACCATGAGTGATAACACTGCGGCCAACTTACTTCTGACAACGATCGGAGGACCGAAGGAGCTAACCGC
TTTTTTGCACAACATGGGGGATCATGTAACTCGCCTTGATCGTTGGGAACCGGAGCTGAATGAAGCCATA
CCAAACGACGAGCGTGACACCACGATGCCTGCAGCAATGGCAACAACGTTGCGCAAACTATTAACTGGCG
AACTACTTACTCTAGCTTCCCGGCAACAATTAATAGACTGGATGGAGGCGGATAAAGTTGCAGGACCACT
TCTGCGCTCGGCCCTTCCGGCTGGCTGGTTTATTGCTGATAAATCTGGAGCCGGTGAGCGTGGGTCTCGC
GGTATCATTGCAGCACTGGGGCCAGATGGTAAGCCCTCCCGTATCGTAGTTATCTACACGACGGGGAGTC
AGGCAACTATGGATGAACGAAATAGACAGATCGCTGAGATAGGTGCCTCACTGATTAAGCATTGGTAACT
GTCAGACCAAGTTTACTCATATATACTTTAGATTGATTTAAAACTTCATTTTTAATTTAAAAGGATCTAG
GTGAAGATCCTTTTTGATAATCTCATGACCAAAATCCCTTAACGTGAGTTTTCGTTCCACTGAGCGTCAG
ACCCCGTAGAAAAGATCAAAGGATCTTCTTGAGATCCTTTTTTTCTGCGCGTAATCTGCTGCTTGCAAAC
AAAAAAACCACCGCTACCAGCGGTGGTTTGTTTGCCGGATCAAGAGCTACCAACTCTTTTTCCGAAGGTA
ACTGGCTTCAGCAGAGCGCAGATACCAAATACTGTCCTTCTAGTGTAGCCGTAGTTAGGCCACCACTTCA
AGAACTCTGTAGCACCGCCTACATACCTCGCTCTGCTAATCCTGTTACCAGTGGCTGCTGCCAGTGGCGA
TAAGTCGTGTCTTACCGGGTTGGACTCAAGACGATAGTTACCGGATAAGGCGCAGCGGTCGGGCTGAACG
GGGGGTTCGTGCACACAGCCCAGCTTGGAGCGAACGACCTACACCGAACTGAGATACCTACAGCGTGAGC
TATGAGAAAGCGCCACGCTTCCCGAAGGGAGAAAGGCGGACAGGTATCCGGTAAGCGGCAGGGTCGGAAC
AGGAGAGCGCACGAGGGAGCTTCCAGGGGGAAACGCCTGGTATCTTTATAGTCCTGTCGGGTTTCGCCAC
CTCTGACTTGAGCGTCGATTTTTGTGATGCTCGTCAGGGGGGCGGAGCCTATGGAAAAACGCCAGCAACG
CGGCCTTTTTACGGTTCCTGGCCTTTTGCTGGCCTTTTGCTCACATGTTCTTTCCTGCGTTATCCCCTGA
TTCTGTGGATAACCGTATTACCGCCTTTGAGTGAGCTGATACCGCTCGCCGCAGCCGAACGACCGAGCGC
AGCGAGTCAGTGAGCGAGGAAGCGGAAGAGCGCCTGATGCGGTATTTTCTCCTTACGCATCTGTGCGGTA
TTTCACACCGCATATATGGTGCACTCTCAGTACAATCTGCTCTGATGCCGCATAGTTAAGCCAGTATACA
CTCCGCTATCGCTACGTGACTGGGTCATGGCTGCGCCCCGACACCCGCCAACACCCGCTGACGCGCCCTG
ACGGGCTTGTCTGCTCCCGGCATCCGCTTACAGACAAGCTGTGACCGTCTCCGGGAGCTGCATGTGTCAG
AGGTTTTCACCGTCATCACCGAAACGCGCGAGGCAGCTGCGGTAAAGCTCATCAGCGTGGTCGTGAAGCG
ATTCACAGATGTCTGCCTGTTCATCCGCGTCCAGCTCGTTGAGTTTCTCCAGAAGCGTTAATGTCTGGCT
TCTGATAAAGCGGGCCATGTTAAGGGCGGTTTTTTCCTGTTTGGTCACTGATGCCTCCGTGTAAGGGGGA
TTTCTGTTCATGGGGGTAATGATACCGATGAAACGAGAGAGGATGCTCACGATACGGGTTACTGATGATG
AACATGCCCGGTTACTGGAACGTTGTGAGGGTAAACAACTGGCGGTATGGATGCGGCGGGACCAGAGAAA
AATCACTCAGGGTCAATGCCAGCGCTTCGTTAATACAGATGTAGGTGTTCCACAGGGTAGCCAGCAGCAT
CCTGCGATGCAGATCCGGAACATAATGGTGCAGGGCGCTGACTTCCGCGTTTCCAGACTTTACGAAACAC
GGAAACCGAAGACCATTCATGTTGTTGCTCAGGTCGCAGACGTTTTGCAGCAGCAGTCGCTTCACGTTCG
CTCGCGTATCGGTGATTCATTCTGCTAACCAGTAAGGCAACCCCGCCAGCCTAGCCGGGTCCTCAACGAC
AGGAGCACGATCATGCGCACCCGTGGGGCCGCCATGCCGGCGATAATGGCCTGCTTCTCGCCGAAACGTT
TGGTGGCGGGACCAGTGACGAAGGCTTGAGCGAGGGCGTGCAAGATTCCGAATACCGCAAGCGACAGGCC
GATCATCGTCGCGCTCCAGCGAAAGCGGTCCTCGCCGAAAATGACCCAGAGCGCTGCCGGCACCTGTCCT
ACGAGTTGCATGATAAAGAAGACAGTCATAAGTGCGGCGACGATAGTCATGCCCCGCGCCCACCGGAAGG
AGCTGACTGGGTTGAAGGCTCTCAAGGGCATCGGTCGAGATCCCGGTGCCTAATGAGTGAGCTAACTTAC
ATTAATTGCGTTGCGCTCACTGCCCGCTTTCCAGTCGGGAAACCTGTCGTGCCAGCTGCATTAATGAATC
GGCCAACGCGCGGGGAGAGGCGGTTTGCGTATTGGGCGCCAGGGTGGTTTTTCTTTTCACCAGTGAGACG
GGCAACAGCTGATTGCCCTTCACCGCCTGGCCCTGAGAGAGTTGCAGCAAGCGGTCCACGCTGGTTTGCC
CCAGCAGGCGAAAATCCTGTTTGATGGTGGTTAACGGCGGGATATAACATGAGCTGTCTTCGGTATCGTC
GTATCCCACTACCGAGATATCCGCACCAACGCGCAGCCCGGACTCGGTAATGGCGCGCATTGCGCCCAGC
GCCATCTGATCGTTGGCAACCAGCATCGCAGTGGGAACGATGCCCTCATTCAGCATTTGCATGGTTTGTT
GAAAACCGGACATGGCACTCCAGTCGCCTTCCCGTTCCGCTATCGGCTGAATTTGATTGCGAGTGAGATA
TTTATGCCAGCCAGCCAGACGCAGACGCGCCGAGACAGAACTTAATGGGCCCGCTAACAGCGCGATTTGC
TGGTGACCCAATGCGACCAGATGCTCCACGCCCAGTCGCGTACCGTCTTCATGGGAGAAAATAATACTGT
TGATGGGTGTCTGGTCAGAGACATCAAGAAATAACGCCGGAACATTAGTGCAGGCAGCTTCCACAGCAAT
GGCATCCTGGTCATCCAGCGGATAGTTAATGATCAGCCCACTGACGCGTTGCGCGAGAAGATTGTGCACC
GCCGCTTTACAGGCTTCGACGCCGCTTCGTTCTACCATCGACACCACCACGCTGGCACCCAGTTGATCGG
CGCGAGATTTAATCGCCGCGACAATTTGCGACGGCGCGTGCAGGGCCAGACTGGAGGTGGCAACGCCAAT
CAGCAACGACTGTTTGCCCGCCAGTTGTTGTGCCACGCGGTTGGGAATGTAATTCAGCTCCGCCATCGCC
GCTTCCACTTTTTCCCGCGTTTTCGCAGAAACGTGGCTGGCCTGGTTCACCACGCGGGAAACGGTCTGAT
AAGAGACACCGGCATACTCTGCGACATCGTATAACGTTACTGGTTTCACATTCACCACCCTGAATTGACT
CTCTTCCGGGCGCTATCATGCCATACCGCGAAAGGTTTTGCGCCATTCGATGGTGTCCGGGATCTCGACG
CTCTCCCTTATGCGACTCCTGCATTAGGAAGCAGCCCAGTAGTAGGTTGAGGCCGTTGAGCACCGCCGCC
GCAAGGAATGGTGCATGCAAGGAGATGGCGCCCAACAGTCCCCCGGCCACGGGGCCTGCCACCATACCCA
CGCCGAAACAAGCGCTCATGAGCCCGAAGTGGCGAGCCCGATCTTCCCCATCGGTGATGTCGGCGATATA
GGCGCCAGCAACCGCACCTGTGGCGCCGGTGATGCCGGCCACGATGCGTCCGGCGTAGAGGATCGAGATC
TCGATCCCGCGAAATTAATACGACTCACTATAGGGGAATTGTGAGCGGATAACAATTCCCCTCTAGAAAT
AATTTTGTTTAACTTTAAGAAGGAGATATACATATGTCGTACTACCATCACCATCACCATCACGATTACG
ATATCCCAACGACCGAAAACCTGTATTTTCAGGGCGCCATGGATCTGGTGAGCAAGGGCGAGGAGAATAA
CATGGCCATCATCAAGGAGTTCATGCGCTTCAAGGTGCGCATGGAGGGCTCCGTGAACGGCCACGAGTTC
GAGATCGAGGGCGAGGGCGAGGGCCGCCCCTACGAGGGCTTTCAGACCGCTAAGCTGAAGGTGACCAAGG
GTGGCCCCCTGCCCTTCGCCTGGGACATCCTGTCCCCTCAGTTCACCTACGGCTCCAAGGCCTACGTGAA
GCACCCCGCCGACATCCCCGACTACTTCAAGCTGTCCTTCCCCGAGGGCTTCAAGTGGGAGCGCGTGATG
AACTTCGAGGACGGCGGCGTGGTGACCGTGACCCAGGACTCCTCCCTCCAGGACGGCGAGTTCATCTACA
AGGTGAAGCTGCGCGGCACCAACTTCCCCTCCGACGGCCCCGTAATGCAGAAGAAGACCATGGGCTGGGA
GGCCTCCTCCGAGCGGATGTACCCCGAGGACGGCGCCCTGAAGGGCGAGATCAAGATGAGGCTGAAGCTG
AAGGACGGCGGCCACTACACCTCCGAGGTCAAGACCACCTACAAGGCCAAGAAGCCCGTGCAGCTGCCCG
GCGCCTACATCGTCGGCATCAAGTTGGACATCACCTCCCACAACGAGGACTACACCATCGTGGAACAGTA
CGAACGCGCCGAGGGCCGCCACTCCACCGGCGGCATGGACGAGCTGTACAAGGGTGGATCAGGTGGAGGC
GGATCAGGTGGAGGCGGATCAGGAGGTGGAGGTTCGTCGGATCCGGAATTCATGGTTTACATACACTTCC
CCAACAATTTAACCGAAGAGGAGCAAATGCTGCAGGCCAAGTATCAGAAACTCAAGAAAAAGAAAAAGGC
ACTGCAAGCGCACAAGGCGCCCAAGCCGGAGCCGGAGAGCTCCTTGACCTTGAAGCGTCCCACGGATGCG
CGAGATGCCCGTGAAGTGGCCAGGAAACTAATCAAAAGCGGCGCCATTCCCGCCATCCAGAAGCAGACCA
AGCAAGATCAAACCTCCTTCAAGCGGCCCAAAGGACAGGAAAGAGCCAAGCGCTCCACCTCGGAAACCAC
TGTTGCCTCCTACCAGCCCTTTTCGTCTACGCAGAACGACGTGGCCCAGGAGACGATCATTAGTGAGATC
ATTAAGGAGGAGCCGCGTCGACAGAATCTCTACCAACACTTCGCCACCGAGCGGGATCGAGAGGAGCGCG
GCATGCCCGAGAAGGTGCCCATGGACACAGCGCAGCCAGAGAAGCCACGGGCCGGCAATACCATCTTCGT
GTCCGGCAACAAGGTCACCGAGGATTTCTTAAAAAAGACATTCAACGACTACGGCACCATTGTCAATGTC
TCCATGGAGATCGAAAAGAGTCGCGGCTTTGTTTCCTTCGCCAAACCCGAGTCGGCAGATCGCGCCATTG
CGGAGATTCATGGCAAGAATGTGAATGGCATCAACTTGCAGGTGCAGTTGGCTAGACGCCAGCCCCAGAT
TGAGCCCATTAACGATGCCTCCTCGTCGGCAGTCTGGTCATCTATTGCCGCCAGCAAATCACAAAAGGGT
AGCCACAAGGACCACCGCGAGATGGTTCAATACGATGAAGACTTCTTGCTCTAGACTAGTGCGGCCGCTT
TCGAATCTAGAGCCTGCAGTCTCGAGGCATGCGGTACCAAGCTTGCGGCCGCACTCGAGCACCACCACCA
CCACCACTGAGATCCGGCTGCTAACAAAGCCCGAAAGGAAGCTGAGTTGGCTGCTGCCACCGCTGAGCAA
TAACTAGCATAACCCCTTGGGGCCTCTAAACGGGTCTTGAGGGGTTTTTTGCTGAAAGGAGGAACTATAT
CCGGAT
Features (pLannotate 1.2.2; 22 found; start..end, strand, type, name):
     12..467     +  rep_origin     f1 ori (sequence partly withheld): f1 bacteriophage origin of replication; arrow indicates direction of (+) strand synthesis
    494..598     +  promoter       AmpR promoter: bla
    599..1459    +  CDS            AmpR: β-lactamase; bla; confers resistance to ampicillin, carbenicillin, and related antibiotics
   1630..2218    +  rep_origin     ori: high-copy-number ColE1/pMB1/pBR322/pUC origin of replication
   2404..2546    -  misc_feature   bom: basis of mobility region from pBR322
   2648..2839    -  CDS            rop: Rop protein, which maintains plasmids at low copy number; rop
   2856..3236    +  CDS            YPB1_ECOLX: Protein predicted: Swiss-Prot protein existence level 4. From Escherichia coli.
   3308..3599    -  CDS            TcR (fragment): tetracycline efflux protein; tet; confers resistance to tetracycline
   3614..3635    -  protein_bind   CAP binding site: CAP binding activates transcription in the presence of cAMP. E. coli catabolite activator protein
   3648..4730    -  CDS            lacI: lac repressor; lacI; The lac repressor binds to the lac operator to inhibit transcription in E. coli. This inhibition can be relieved by adding lactose or isopropyl-β-D-thiogalactopyranoside (IPTG).
   4731..4808    -  promoter       lacI promoter: lacI
   4816..5095    -  CDS            TcR (fragment): tetracycline efflux protein; tet; confers resistance to tetracycline
   5117..5135    +  promoter       T7 promoter: promoter for bacteriophage T7 RNA polymerase
   5136..5160    +  protein_bind   lac operator: The lac repressor binds to the lac operator to inhibit transcription in E. coli. This inhibition can be relieved by adding lactose or isopropyl-β-D-thiogalactopyranoside (IPTG). lac repressor encoded by lacI
   5175..5197    +  RBS            RBS: efficient ribosome binding site from bacteriophage T7 gene 10 (Olins and Rangwala, 1989)
   5215..5234    +  CDS            8xHis (fragment): 8xHis affinity tag
   5256..5276    +  CDS            TEV site: tobacco etch virus (TEV) protease recognition and cleavage site
   5286..5993    +  CDS            mOrange: mOrange is a basic (constitutively fluorescent) orange fluorescent protein published in 2004, derived from Discosoma sp.. It has high acid sensitivity.
   6063..6902    +  CDS            Nelf-E: NELFE_DROME - Also known as anon-66Da. Experimental evidence at protein level: Swiss-Prot protein existence level 1. Essential component of the NELF complex, a complex that negatively regulates the elongation of transcription by RNA polymerase II by RNA polymerase II. The NELF complex, which acts via an association with the DSIF complex, causes transcriptional pausing. From Drosophila melanogaster (Fruit fly).
   6981..6998    +  CDS            9xHis (fragment): 9xHis affinity tag
   7008..7057    +  CDS            SET1 (fragment): solubility-enhancement tag derived from T7 phage gene 10B
   7065..7112    +  terminator     T7 terminator: transcription terminator for bacteriophage T7 RNA polymerase
