[The description below was written by a language model from this plasmid's Addgene catalogue record and pLannotate feature annotations shown in this document.]
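Description:
NELFE-mOrange pHis-// is a 7,137 bp bacterial expression plasmid built on the pHis-parallel backbone, a pET-style vector for T7-driven protein production in E. coli. It is propagated through a ColE1/pBR322-type origin accompanied by the bom mobility region and the rop gene, which holds copy number down, consistent with the low-copy designation in the record. Selection is by ampicillin through the β-lactamase gene. An f1 origin is also present, along with leftover fragments of the pBR322 tetracycline resistance gene that are not functional markers.

The expression cassette consists of a T7 promoter followed by a lac operator and the phage T7 gene 10 ribosome binding site. The plasmid-borne lacI gene supplies repressor, so transcription is held off until IPTG induction in a host that provides T7 RNA polymerase. The open reading frame begins with a polyhistidine tag and a TEV protease cleavage site, continues into the orange fluorescent protein mOrange, and then into Drosophila melanogaster NELF-E, a subunit of the negative elongation factor complex that promotes RNA polymerase II pausing. The order in the feature table therefore places mOrange N-terminal to NELF-E, matching the catalogue fields despite the name. A T7 terminator closes the cassette. A short His-tag fragment and a fragment annotated as a solubility tag lie between NELF-E and the terminator; these look like vector remnants, and the record does not indicate whether they are translated.

The construct yields an affinity-purifiable, fluorescently labelled NELF-E whose His tag can be removed with TEV protease. The associated publication concerns high-throughput sequencing-based profiling of RNA–protein interactions, where a fluorescent fusion of this kind would allow protein binding to be detected.
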