Addgene plasmid #53303: NELFE-mOrange pHis-//
Purpose: Expresses His-tagged NELF-E-mOrange fusion protein.
Depositing lab: John Lis. Depositing organization: Cornell University. Publication: Comprehensive analysis of RNA-protein interactions by high-throughput sequencing-RNA affinity profiling. Tome JM, Ozer A, Pagano JM, Gheba D, Schroth GP, Lis JT. Nat Methods. 2014 Jun;11(6):683-8. doi: 10.1038/nmeth.2970. Epub 2014 May 8. PubMed 24809628.
Backbone
  Vector backbone: pHis-parallel
  Vector type: Bacterial Expression
Growth in bacteria
  Bacterial resistance: Ampicillin, 100 μg/mL
  Growth temperature: 37°C
  Growth strain: DH5alpha
  Copy number: Low Copy
Gene/Insert
  Gene/Insert name: NELF-E protein
  Species: D. melanogaster (fly)
  Entrez Gene: Nelf-E (a.k.a. Dmel_CG5994, CG5994, Dmel\CG5994, NELF, NELF-E, Nelf-e, anon-66Da, cg5994, dNelf-E)
  Tag / fusion protein: His (N terminal on backbone); mOrange (N terminal on backbone)
Terms and licenses: Academic/Nonprofit Terms; Industry Terms: Not Available to Industry
How to cite: NELFE-mOrange pHis-// was a gift from John Lis (Addgene plasmid # 53303 ; http://n2t.net/addgene:53303 ; RRID:Addgene_53303)
