>Addgene plasmid #53303 | NELFE-mOrange pHis-// | addgene partial sequence | sequence record 87578 | mCherry-F 5'-ccccgtaatgcagaagaaga-3'
CCCGAGGACGGCGCCCTGAAGGGCGAGATCAAGATGAGGCTGAAGCTGAAGGACGGCGGCCACTACACCT
CCGAGGTCAAGACCACCTACAAGGCCAAGAAGCCCGTGCAGCTGCCCGGCGCCTACATCGTCGGCATCAA
GTTGGACATCACCTCCCACAACGAGGACTACACCATCGTGGAACAGTACGAACGCGCCGAGGGCCGCCAC
TCCACCGGCGGCATGGACGAGCTGTACAAGGGTGGATCAGGTGGAGGCGGATCAGGTGGAGGCGGATCAG
GAGGTGGAGGTTCGTCGGATCCGGAATTCATGGTTTACATACACTTCCCCAACAATTTAACCGAAGAGGA
GCAAATGCTGCAGGCCAAGTATCAGAAACTCAAGAAAAAGAAAAAGGCACTGCAAGCGCACAAGGCGCCC
AAGCCGGAGCCGGAGAGCTCCTTGACCTTGAAGCGTCCCACGGATGCGCGAGATGCCCGTGAAGTGGCCA
GGAAACTAATCAAAAGCGGCGCCATTCCCGCCATCCAGAAGCAGACCAAGCAAGATCAAACCTCCTTCAA
GCGGCCCAAAGGACAGGAAAGAGCCAAGCGCTCCACCTCGGAAACCACTGTTGCCTCCTACCAGCCCTTT
TCGTCTACGCAGAACGACGTGGCCCAGGAGACGATCATTAGTGAGATCATTAAGGAGGAGCCGCGTCGAC
AGAATCTCTACCAACACTTCGCCACCGAGCGGGATCGAGAGGAGCGCGGCATGCCCGAGAAGGTGCCCAT
GGACACAGCGCAGCCAGAGAAGCCACGGGCCGGCAATACCATCTTCGTGTCCGGCAACAAGGTCACCGAG
GATTTCTTAAAAAAGACATTCAACGACTACGGCACCATTGTCAATGTCTCCATGGAGATCGAAA
