>Addgene plasmid #53303 | NELFE-mOrange pHis-// | addgene partial sequence | sequence record 87591 | F1ori-R 5'-AGGGAAGAAAGCGAAAGGAG-3'
GGGCGCGTCCCATTCGCCAATCCGGATATAGTTCCTCCTTTCAGCAAAAAACCCCTCAAGACCCGTTTAG
AGGCCCCAAGGGGTTATGCTAGTTATTGCTCAGCGGTGGCAGCAGCCAACTCAGCTTCCTTTCGGGCTTT
GTTAGCAGCCGGATCTCAGTGGTGGTGGTGGTGGTGCTCGAGTGCGGCCGCAAGCTTGGTACCGCATGCC
TCGAGACTGCAGGCTCTAGATTCGAAAGCGGCCGCACTAGTCTAGAGCAAGAAGTCTTCATCGTATTGAA
CCATCTCGCGGTGGTCCTTGTGGCTACCCTTTTGTGATTTGCTGGCGGCAATAGATGACCAGACTGCCGA
CGAGGAGGCATCGTTAATGGGCTCAATCTGGGGCTGGCGTCTAGCCAACTGCACCTGCAAGTTGATGCCA
TTCACATTCTTGCCATGAATCTCCGCAATGGCGCGATCTGCCGACTCGGGTTTGGCGAAGGAAACAAAGC
CGCGACTCTTTTCGATCTCCATGGAGACATTGACAATGGTGCCGTAGTCGTTGAATGTCTTTTTTAAGAA
ATCCTCGGTGACCTTGTTGCCGGACACGAAGATGGTATTGCCGGCCCGTGGCTTCTCTGGCTGCGCTGTG
TCCATGGGCACCTTCTCGGGCATGCCGCGCTCCTCTCGATCCCGCTCGGTGGCGAAGTGTTGGTAGAGAT
TCTGTCGACGCGGCTCCTCCTTAATGATCTCACTAATGATCGTCTCCTGGGCCACGTCGTTCTGCGTAGA
CGAAAAGGGCTGGTAGGAGGCAACAGTGGTTTCCGAGGTGGAGCGCTTGGCTCTTTCCTGTCCTTTGGGC
CGCTTGAAGG
