>Addgene plasmid #53303 | NELFE-mOrange pHis-// | addgene partial sequence | sequence record 87592 | pBRrevBam 5'-GGTGATGTCGGCGATATAGG-3'
GCCGGCCACGATGCGTCCGGCGTAGAGGATCGAGATCTCGATCCCGCGAAATTAATACGACTCACTATAG
GGGAATTGTGAGCGGATAACAATTCCCCTCTAGAAATAATTTTGTTTAACTTTAAGAAGGAGATATACAT
ATGTCGTACTACCATCACCATCACCATCACGATTACGATATCCCAACGACCGAAAACCTGTATTTTCAGG
GCGCCATGGATCTGGTGAGCAAGGGCGAGGAGAATAACATGGCCATCATCAAGGAGTTCATGCGCTTCAA
GGTGCGCATGGAGGGCTCCGTGAACGGCCACGAGTTCGAGATCGAGGGCGAGGGCGAGGGCCGCCCCTAC
GAGGGCTTTCAGACCGCTAAGCTGAAGGTGACCAAGGGTGGCCCCCTGCCCTTCGCCTGGGACATCCTGT
CCCCTCAGTTCACCTACGGCTCCAAGGCCTACGTGAAGCACCCCGCCGACATCCCCGACTACTTCAAGCT
GTCCTTCCCCGAGGGCTTCAAGTGGGAGCGCGTGATGAACTTCGAGGACGGCGGCGTGGTGACCGTGACC
CAGGACTCCTCCCTCCAGGACGGCGAGTTCATCTACAAGGTGAAGCTGCGCGGCACCAACTTCCCCTCCG
ACGGCCCCGTAATGCAGAAGAAGACCATGGGCTGGGAGGCCTCCTCCGAGCGGATGTACCCCGAGGACGG
CGCCCTGAAGGGCGAGATCAAGATGAGGCTGAAGCTGAAGGACGGCGGCCACTACACCTCCGAGGTCAAG
ACCACCTACAAGGCCAAGAAGCCCGTGCAGCTGCCCGGCGCCTACATCGTCGGCATCAAGTTGGACATCA
CCTCCCACAACGAGGACTACACCATCGTGGAACAGT
